Addgene plasmid #50856: pmRFP-N1 human cofilin WT
Purpose: expresses human cofilin fused to mRFP in mammalian cells
Depositing lab: James Bamburg. Publication: Cdc42 regulates cofilin during the establishment of neuronal polarity. Garvalov BK, Flynn KC, Neukirchen D, Meyn L, Teusch N, Wu X, Brakebusch C, Bamburg JR, Bradke F. J Neurosci. 2007 Nov 28;27(48):13117-29. 10.1523/JNEUROSCI.3322-07.2007 PubMed 18045906.
Backbone
  Vector backbone: pmRFP-N1
  Backbone manufacturer: R.Y. Tsien, PNAS 2002 v99 pp7877–7882
  Vector type: Mammalian Expression
  Selectable markers: Neomycin (select with G418)
Growth in bacteria
  Bacterial resistance: Kanamycin, 50 μg/mL
  Growth temperature: 37°C
  Growth strain: DH5alpha
  Copy number: Unknown
Gene/Insert
  Gene/Insert name: cofilin 1 (alt name: CFL1)
  Species: H. sapiens (human)
  Insert size (bp): 500
  Entrez Gene: CFL1 (a.k.a. CFL, HEL-S-15, cofilin)
  Promoter: CMV
  Tag / fusion protein: mRFP (C terminal on backbone)
  Cloning method: Restriction Enzyme; 5′ cloning site EcoRI (not destroyed); 3′ cloning site XmaI (not destroyed)
  Sequencing primers: 5′ CMV-F; 3′ mRFP1-R
Terms and licenses: Academic/Nonprofit Terms; Industry Terms: Not Available to Industry
How to cite: pmRFP-N1 human cofilin WT was a gift from James Bamburg (Addgene plasmid # 50856 ; http://n2t.net/addgene:50856 ; RRID:Addgene_50856)
