[The description below was written by a language model from this plasmid's Addgene catalogue record and pLannotate feature annotations shown in this document.]
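Description:
pmRFP-N1 human cofilin WT is a mammalian expression plasmid of about 5.2 kb built on the pmRFP-N1 backbone, an N1-style fusion vector in which the fluorescent protein lies downstream of the cloning site. It expresses wild-type human cofilin 1 (CFL1) with monomeric red fluorescent protein attached to its C terminus. The roughly 500 bp cofilin coding sequence was inserted between EcoRI and XmaI sites, both retained. It sits directly upstream of the mammalian codon-optimized mRFP1 open reading frame, separated from it by a short linker region. Transcription of the fusion is driven by the human cytomegalovirus immediate early enhancer and promoter and terminated by an SV40 polyadenylation signal.

The plasmid replicates in E. coli from a high-copy ColE1/pUC-type origin and also carries an f1 phage origin, which allows single-stranded DNA production. A single Tn5 aminoglycoside phosphotransferase gene (NeoR/KanR) provides selection in both hosts. A bacterial bla-type promoter drives it for kanamycin resistance in bacteria, and the SV40 enhancer/early promoter, paired with an HSV TK polyadenylation signal, drives it for G418 selection of stably transfected mammalian cells. The short large T antigen, ble and bGH poly(A) fragments in the annotation appear to be backbone remnants or partial matches rather than functional elements.

Cofilin binds F-actin and promotes its depolymerization, so the red fusion is suited to following cofilin localization in transfected cells by fluorescence microscopy. The associated publication concerns Cdc42 regulation of cofilin during the establishment of neuronal polarity. The "WT" designation suggests it can serve as the unmutated reference form, though the record does not list any companion constructs.
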