Features (pLannotate 1.2.2; 16 found; start..end, strand, type, name):
     16..319     +  enhancer       CMV enhancer: human cytomegalovirus immediate early enhancer
    320..523     +  promoter       CMV promoter: human cytomegalovirus (CMV) immediate early promoter
    546..589     +  misc_feature   MCS (fragment): multiple cloning site
    596..1093    +  CDS            CFL1: COF1_HUMAN - Also known as CFL. Experimental evidence at protein level: Swiss-Prot protein existence level 1. Binds to F-actin and exhibits pH-sensitive F-actin depolymerizing activity (PubMed:11812157). In conjunction with the subcortical maternal complex (SCMC), plays an essential role for zygotes to progress beyond the first embryonic cell divisions via regulation of actin dynamics (PubMed:15580268). Required for the centralization of the mitotic spindle and symmetric division of zygotes (By similarity). Plays a role in the regulation of cell morphology and cytoskeletal organization in epit
   1109..1786    +  CDS            mRFP1: monomeric derivative of DsRed (Campbell et al., 2002) mammalian codon-optimized
   1805..1888    +  CDS            large T antigen (fragment): large T antigen from SV40 (simian virus 40)
   1911..2032    +  polyA_signal   SV40 poly(A) signal: SV40 polyadenylation signal
   2066..2494    -  rep_origin     f1 ori (sequence partly withheld): f1 bacteriophage origin of replication; arrow indicates direction of (+) strand synthesis
   2521..2625    +  promoter       AmpR promoter: bla
   2627..2984    +  promoter       SV40 promoter: SV40 enhancer and early promoter
   3019..3813    +  CDS            NeoR/KanR: aminoglycoside phosphotransferase from Tn5; aph(3')-II (or nptII); confers resistance to neomycin, kanamycin, and G418 (Geneticin®)
   3834..3986    +  CDS            ble (fragment): BLE_KLEPN - Experimental evidence at protein level: Swiss-Prot protein existence level 1. Binding protein with a strong affinity to the bleomycin family of antibiotics. Binds to CL990; an antimitotic-antibiotic compound. From Klebsiella pneumoniae.
   4045..4092    +  polyA_signal   HSV TK poly(A) signal: herpes simplex virus thymidine kinase polyadenylation signal (Cole and Stacy, 1985)
   4183..4199    -  polyA_signal   bGH poly(A) signal (fragment): bovine growth hormone polyadenylation signal
   4421..5009    +  rep_origin     ori: high-copy-number ColE1/pMB1/pBR322/pUC origin of replication
   5124..5168    +  enhancer       CMV enhancer (fragment): human cytomegalovirus immediate early enhancer
>Addgene plasmid #50856 | pmRFP-N1 human cofilin WT | addgene full sequence | sequence record 151350 | Addgene NGS Result
ATATATGGAGTTCCGCGTTACATAACTTACGGTAAATGGCCCGCCTGGCTGACCGCCCAACGACCCCCGC
CCATTGACGTCAATAATGACGTATGTTCCCATAGTAACGCCAATAGGGACTTTCCATTGACGTCAATGGG
TGGAGTATTTACGGTAAACTGCCCACTTGGCAGTACATCAAGTGTATCATATGCCAAGTACGCCCCCTAT
TGACGTCAATGACGGTAAATGGCCCGCCTGGCATTATGCCCAGTACATGACCTTATGGGACTTTCCTACT
TGGCAGTACATCTACGTATTAGTCATCGCTATTACCATGGTGATGCGGTTTTGGCAGTACATCAATGGGC
GTGGATAGCGGTTTGACTCACGGGGATTTCCAAGTCTCCACCCCATTGACGTCAATGGGAGTTTGTTTTG
GCACCAAAATCAACGGGACTTTCCAAAATGTCGTAACAACTCCGCCCCATTGACGCAAATGGGCGGTAGG
CGTGTACGGTGGGAGGTCTATATAAGCAGAGCTGGTTTAGTGAACCGTCAGATCCGCTAGCGCTACCGGA
CTCAGATCTCGAGCTCAAGCTTCGAATTCACCACCATGGCCTCCGGTGTGGCTGTCTCTGATGGTGTCAT
CAAGGTGTTCAACGACATGAAGGTGCGTAAGTCTTCAACGCCAGAGGAGGTGAAGAAGCGCAAGAAGGCG
GTGCTCTTCTGCCTGAGTGAGGACAAGAAGAACATCATCCTGGAGGAGGGCAAGGAGATCCTGGTGGGCG
ATGTGGGCCAGACTGTCGACGATCCCTACGCCACCTTTGTCAAGATGCTGCCAGATAAGGACTGCCGCTA
TGCCCTCTATGATGCAACCTATGAGACCAAGGAGAGCAAGAAGGAGGATCTGGTGTTTATCTTCTGGGCC
CCCGAGTCTGCGCCCCTTAAGAGCAAAATGATTTATGCCAGCTCCAAGGACGCCATCAAGAAGAAGCTGA
CAGGGATCAAGCATGAATTGCAAGCAAACTGCTACGAGGAGGTCAAGGACCGCTGCACCCTGGCAGAGAA
GCTGGGGGGCAGTGCGGTCATCTCCCTGGAGGGCAAGCCTTTGTTATCCCGGGATCCGATGGCCTCCTCC
GAGGACGTCATCAAGGAGTTCATGCGCTTCAAGGTGCGCATGGAGGGCTCCGTGAACGGCCACGAGTTCG
AGATCGAGGGCGAGGGCGAGGGCCGCCCCTACGAGGGCACCCAGACCGCCAAGCTGAAGGTGACCAAGGG
CGGCCCCCTGCCCTTCGCCTGGGACATCCTGTCCCCTCAGTTCCAGTACGGCTCCAAGGCCTACGTGAAG
CACCCCGCCGACATCCCCGACTACTTGAAGCTGTCCTTCCCCGAGGGCTTCAAGTGGGAGCGCGTGATGA
ACTTCGAGGACGGCGGCGTGGTGACCGTGACCCAGGACTCCTCCCTGCAGGACGGCGAGTTCATCTACAA
GGTGAAGCTGCGCGGCACCAACTTCCCCTCCGACGGCCCCGTAATGCAGAAGAAGACCATGGGCTGGGAG
GCCTCCACCGAGCGGATGTACCCCGAGGACGGCGCCCTGAAGGGCGAGATCAAGATGAGGCTGAAGCTGA
AGGACGGCGGCCACTACGACGCCGAGGTCAAGACCACCTACATGGCCAAGAAGCCCGTGCAGCTGCCCGG
CGCCTACAAGACCGACATCAAGCTGGACATCACCTCCCACAACGAGGACTACACCATCGTGGAACAGTAC
GAGCGCGCCGAGGGCCGCCACTCCACCGGCGCCTAAGAATTGGCCGCGACTCTAGATCATAATCAGCCAT
ACCACATTTGTAGAGGTTTTACTTGCTTTAAAAAACCTCCCACACCTCCCCCTGAACCTGAAACATAAAA
TGAATGCAATTGTTGTTGTTAACTTGTTTATTGCAGCTTATAATGGTTACAAATAAAGCAATAGCATCAC
AAATTTCACAAATAAAGCATTTTTTTCACTGCATTCTAGTTGTGGTTTGTCCAAACTCATCAATGTATCT
TAAGGCGTAAATTGTAAGCGTTAATATTTTGTTAAAATTCGCGTTAAATTTTTGTTAAATCAGCTCATTT
TTTAACCAATAGGCCGAAATCGGCAAAATCCCTTATAAATCAAAAGAATAGACCGAGATAGGGT
[37 nt withheld, positions 2165-2201]
AAAGAACGTGGACTCCAACGTCAAAGG
[49 nt withheld, positions 2229-2277]
T
[91 nt withheld, positions 2279-2369]
G
[124 nt withheld, positions 2371-2494]
CAGGTGGCACTTTTCGGGGAAATGTGCGCGGAACCCCTATTTGTTTATTTTTCTAAATACATTCAAATAT
GTATCCGCTCATGAGACAATAACCCTGATAAATGCTTCAATAATATTGAAAAAGGAAGAGTCCTGAGGCG
GAAAGAACCAGCTGTGGAATGTGTGTCAGTTAGGGTGTGGAAAGTCCCCAGGCTCCCCAGCAGGCAGAAG
TATGCAAAGCATGCATCTCAATTAGTCAGCAACCAGGTGTGGAAAGTCCCCAGGCTCCCCAGCAGGCAGA
AGTATGCAAAGCATGCATCTCAATTAGTCAGCAACCATAGTCCCGCCCCTAACTCCGCCCATCCCGCCCC
TAACTCCGCCCAGTTCCGCCCATTCTCCGCCCCATGGCTGACTAATTTTTTTTATTTATGCAGAGGCCGA
GGCCGCCTCGGCCTCTGAGCTATTCCAGAAGTAGTGAGGAGGCTTTTTTGGAGGCCTAGGCTTTTGCAAA
GATCGATCAAGAGACAGGATGAGGATCGTTTCGCATGATTGAACAAGATGGATTGCACGCAGGTTCTCCG
GCCGCTTGGGTGGAGAGGCTATTCGGCTATGACTGGGCACAACAGACAATCGGCTGCTCTGATGCCGCCG
TGTTCCGGCTGTCAGCGCAGGGGCGCCCGGTTCTTTTTGTCAAGACCGACCTGTCCGGTGCCCTGAATGA
ACTGCAAGACGAGGCAGCGCGGCTATCGTGGCTGGCCACGACGGGCGTTCCTTGCGCAGCTGTGCTCGAC
GTTGTCACTGAAGCGGGAAGGGACTGGCTGCTATTGGGCGAAGTGCCGGGGCAGGATCTCCTGTCATCTC
ACCTTGCTCCTGCCGAGAAAGTATCCATCATGGCTGATGCAATGCGGCGGCTGCATACGCTTGATCCGGC
TACCTGCCCATTCGACCACCAAGCGAAACATCGCATCGAGCGAGCACGTACTCGGATGGAAGCCGGTCTT
GTCGATCAGGATGATCTGGACGAAGAGCATCAGGGGCTCGCGCCAGCCGAACTGTTCGCCAGGCTCAAGG
CGAGCATGCCCGACGGCGAGGATCTCGTCGTGACCCATGGCGATGCCTGCTTGCCGAATATCATGGTGGA
AAATGGCCGCTTTTCTGGATTCATCGACTGTGGCCGGCTGGGTGTGGCGGACCGCTATCAGGACATAGCG
TTGGCTACCCGTGATATTGCTGAAGAGCTTGGCGGCGAATGGGCTGACCGCTTCCTCGTGCTTTACGGTA
TCGCCGCTCCCGATTCGCAGCGCATCGCCTTCTATCGCCTTCTTGACGAGTTCTTCTGAGCGGGACTCTG
GGGTTCGAAATGACCGACCAAGCGACGCCCAACCTGCCATCACGAGATTTCGATTCCACCGCCGCCTTCT
ATGAAAGGTTGGGCTTCGGAATCGTTTTCCGGGACGCCGGCTGGATGATCCTCCAGCGCGGGGATCTCAT
GCTGGAGTTCTTCGCCCACCCTAGGGGGAGGCTAACTGAAACACGGAAGGAGACAATACCGGAAGGAACC
CGCGCTATGACGGCAATAAAAAGACAGAATAAAACGCACGGTGTTGGGTCGTTTGTTCATAAACGCGGGG
TTCGGTCCCAGGGCTGGCACTCTGTCGATACCCCACCGAGACCCCATTGGGGCCAATACGCCCGCGTTTC
TTCCTTTTCCCCACCCCACCCCCCAAGTTCGGGTGAAGGCCCAGGGCTCGCAGCCAACGTCGGGGCGGCA
GGCCCTGCCATAGCCTCAGGTTACTCATATATACTTTAGATTGATTTAAAACTTCATTTTTAATTTAAAA
GGATCTAGGTGAAGATCCTTTTTGATAATCTCATGACCAAAATCCCTTAACGTGAGTTTTCGTTCCACTG
AGCGTCAGACCCCGTAGAAAAGATCAAAGGATCTTCTTGAGATCCTTTTTTTCTGCGCGTAATCTGCTGC
TTGCAAACAAAAAAACCACCGCTACCAGCGGTGGTTTGTTTGCCGGATCAAGAGCTACCAACTCTTTTTC
CGAAGGTAACTGGCTTCAGCAGAGCGCAGATACCAAATACTGTTCTTCTAGTGTAGCCGTAGTTAGGCCA
CCACTTCAAGAACTCTGTAGCACCGCCTACATACCTCGCTCTGCTAATCCTGTTACCAGTGGCTGCTGCC
AGTGGCGATAAGTCGTGTCTTACCGGGTTGGACTCAAGACGATAGTTACCGGATAAGGCGCAGCGGTCGG
GCTGAACGGGGGGTTCGTGCACACAGCCCAGCTTGGAGCGAACGACCTACACCGAACTGAGATACCTACA
GCGTGAGCTATGAGAAAGCGCCACGCTTCCCGAAGGGAGAAAGGCGGACAGGTATCCGGTAAGCGGCAGG
GTCGGAACAGGAGAGCGCACGAGGGAGCTTCCAGGGGGAAACGCCTGGTATCTTTATAGTCCTGTCGGGT
TTCGCCACCTCTGACTTGAGCGTCGATTTTTGTGATGCTCGTCAGGGGGGCGGAGCCTATGGAAAAACGC
CAGCAACGCGGCCTTTTTACGGTTCCTGGCCTTTTGCTGGCCTTTTGCTCACATGTTCTTTCCTGCGTTA
TCCCCTGATTCTGTGGATAACCGTATTACCGCCATGCATTAGTTATTAATAGTAATCAATTACGGGGTCA
TTAGTTCATAGCCC
