>Addgene plasmid #50856 | pmRFP-N1 human cofilin WT | addgene partial sequence | sequence record 78932 | CMV-F 5'-CGCAAATGGGCGGTAGGCGTG-3'
CCGGACTCAGATCTCGAGCTCAAGCTTCGAATTCACCACCATGGCCTCCGGTGTGGCTGTCTCTGATGGT
GTCATCAAGGTGTTCAACGACATGAAGGTGCGTAAGTCTTCAACGCCAGAGGAGGTGAAGAAGCGCAAGA
AGGCGGTGCTCTTCTGCCTGAGTGAGGACAAGAAGAACATCATCCTGGAGGAGGGCAAGGAGATCCTGGT
GGGCGATGTGGGCCAGACTGTCGACGATCCCTACGCCACCTTTGTCAAGATGCTGCCAGATAAGGACTGC
CGCTATGCCCTCTATGATGCAACCTATGAGACCAAGGAGAGCAAGAAGGAGGATCTGGTGTTTATCTTCT
GGGCCCCCGAGTCTGCGCCCCTTAAGAGCAAAATGATTTATGCCAGCTCCAAGGACGCCATCAAGAAGAA
GCTGACAGGGATCAAGCATGAATTGCAAGCAAACTGCTACGAGGAGGTCAAGGACCGCTGCACCCTGGCA
GAGAAGCTGGGGGGCAGTGCGGTCATCTCCCTGGAGGGCAAGCCTTTGTTATCCCGGGATCCGATGGCCT
CCTCCGAGGACGTCATCAAGGAGTTCATGCGCTTCAAGGTGCGCATGGAGGGCTCCGTGAACGGCCACGA
