>Addgene plasmid #50856 | pmRFP-N1 human cofilin WT | addgene partial sequence | sequence record 79560 | SV40pA-R 5'-GAAATTTGTGATGCTATTGC-3'
CAGGTTCAGGGGGAGGTGTGGGAGGTTTTTTAAAGCAAGTAAAACCTCTACAAATGTGGTATGGCTGATT
ATGATCTAGAGTCGCGGCCAATTCTTAGGCGCCGGTGGAGTGGCGGCCCTCGGCGCGCTCGTACTGTTCC
ACGATGGTGTAGTCCTCGTTGTGGGAGGTGATGTCCAGCTTGATGTCGGTCTTGTAGGCGCCGGGCAGCT
GCACGGGCTTCTTGGCCATGTAGGTGGTCTTGACCTCGGCGTCGTAGTGGCCGCCGTCCTTCAGCTTCAG
CCTCATCTTGATCTCGCCCTTCAGGGCGCCGTCCTCGGGGTACATCCGCTCGGTGGAGGCCTCCCAGCCC
ATGGTCTTCTTCTGCATTACGGGGCCGTCGGAGGGGAAGTTGGTGCCGCGCAGCTTCACCTTGTAGATGA
ACTCGCCGTCCTGCAGGGAGGAGTCCTGGGTCACGGTCACCACGCCGCCGTCCTCGAAGTTCATCACGCG
CTCCCACTTGAAGCCCTCGGGGAAGGACAGCTTCAAGTAGTCGGGGATGTCGGCGGGGTGCTTCACGTAG
GCCTTGGAGCCGTACTGGAACTGAGGGGACAGGATGTCCCAGGCGA
